Addgene plasmid #68881: pMM575
Purpose: NanoLuc expressed constiutively from PcfiA, pNBU2 backbone, AmpR
Depositing lab: Timothy Lu & Christopher Voigt. Depositing organization: Massachusetts Institute of Technology. Publication: Programming a Human Commensal Bacterium, Bacteroides thetaiotaomicron, to Sense and Respond to Stimuli in the Murine Gut Microbiota. Mimee M, Tucker AC, Voigt CA, Lu TK. Cell Syst. 2015 Jul 29;1(1):62-71. doi: 10.1016/j.cels.2015.06.001. PubMed 26918244.
Backbone
  Vector backbone: pNBU2
  Total vector size (bp): 5638
  Vector type: Bacterial Expression
  Selectable markers: Erythromycin in Bacteroides
Growth in bacteria
  Bacterial resistance: Ampicillin, 100 μg/mL
  Growth temperature: 37°C
  Growth strain: Pir1
  Copy number: Low Copy
Gene/Insert
  Gene/Insert name: NanoLuc
  Insert size (bp): 516
Terms and licenses: Academic/Nonprofit Terms; Industry Terms: Not Available to Industry
How to cite: pMM575 was a gift from Timothy Lu & Christopher Voigt (Addgene plasmid # 68881 ; http://n2t.net/addgene:68881 ; RRID:Addgene_68881)
