[The description below was written by a language model from this plasmid's Addgene catalogue record and pLannotate feature annotations shown in this document.]
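Description:
pMM575 is a 5,638 bp bacterial expression plasmid built on the pNBU2 backbone and designed to carry a constitutive luciferase reporter into Bacteroides, the associated work being on engineering the human gut commensal Bacteroides thetaiotaomicron. It behaves as a shuttle/suicide-type vector. In E. coli it replicates from the R6K γ origin, which depends on the pi initiator protein supplied in trans, hence its maintenance at low copy in a pir-positive host (Pir1) under ampicillin selection from the β-lactamase (AmpR) gene. An incP oriT, flanked by a traJ fragment, allows the plasmid to be mobilised by conjugation from a suitable E. coli donor into the recipient. Selection in Bacteroides is with erythromycin, consistent with the annotated erm-family rRNA methyltransferase gene, which modifies 23S rRNA and confers macrolide-lincosamide-streptogramin B resistance. pNBU2-type vectors are generally understood to persist in Bacteroides by integrase-mediated insertion into the chromosome, since the R6K origin does not function there. However, the automated feature table annotates no integrase or attachment site, leaving a large unannotated stretch between the reporter and the erm gene.

The payload is NanoLuc, a 516 bp coding sequence detected as a fragment related to the catalytic subunit of the Oplophorus gracilirostris (luminous shrimp) luciferase, from which this small, bright engineered enzyme was derived. According to the catalogue entry it is expressed constitutively from the PcfiA promoter. This promoter is not itself annotated, though it presumably sits in the short region upstream of the coding sequence. The construct serves as a luminescent readout of constitutive promoter activity in Bacteroides, useful as a reference or characterisation part in genetic toolkits for this organism.
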