Features (pLannotate 1.2.2; 7 found; start..end, strand, type, name):
    179..700     +  CDS            LUCI_OPLGR (fragment): Experimental evidence at protein level: Swiss-Prot protein existence level 1. Catalytic subunit of oplophorus-luciferin 2-monooxygenase. Oxidoreductase that converts coelenterazine (the oplophorus luciferin) to coelenteramide under emission of blue light with a maximum at 454 nm. Is also active with bisdeoxycoelenterazine. From Oplophorus gracilirostris (Luminous shrimp).
   2738..3466    -  CDS            ermC': ERM_BACIU - Experimental evidence at protein level: Swiss-Prot protein existence level 1. This protein produces a dimethylation of the adenine residue at position 2085 in 23S rRNA, resulting in reduced affinity between ribosomes and macrolide-lincosamide-streptogramin B antibiotics. From Bacillus subtilis.
   3937..3953    +  promoter       AmpR promoter (fragment): bla
   3954..4814    +  CDS            AmpR: β-lactamase; bla; confers resistance to ampicillin, carbenicillin, and related antibiotics
   4867..4912    -  CDS            traJ (fragment): oriT-recognizing protein; traJ
   4945..5054    -  oriT           oriT: incP origin of transfer
   5225..5613    +  rep_origin     R6K γ ori: γ replication origin from E. coli plasmid R6K; requires the R6K initiator protein pi for replication
>Addgene plasmid #68881 | pMM575 | depositor full sequence | sequence record 121366 | pMM575 sequence 5638 bps
GGAGTGAGCTTCTCGGATTTTATTTGTATTTTTGCCATGCCTGATGAGGTTTTGTTTGATTATTTTTTTG
CAACACTAAGTTAAGTGAATCCTCTGACATGGCAAAATCCTGAGCAACTTTTTGTTGCTCAGGTACTTAA
AAAAAATATTTTATAATAGTGTTGCGGAATTAAGGTAAAAGAATAAAATGGTTTTTACTCTGGAAGATTT
TGTTGGCGATTGGCGTCAGACCGCGGGTTATAATTTGGATCAAGTCCTGGAACAGGGTGGCGTAAGCTCT
CTGTTCCAGAACCTGGGTGTGAGCGTGACGCCGATTCAGCGCATCGTTCTGTCCGGCGAGAACGGTCTGA
AAATTGATATTCATGTGATCATCCCGTACGAAGGCCTGAGCGGTGACCAAATGGGTCAAATCGAGAAAAT
CTTTAAAGTCGTCTACCCAGTTGACGATCACCACTTCAAGGTTATCTTGCATTACGGTACGCTGGTGATT
GATGGTGTGACCCCGAATATGATTGACTATTTCGGCCGTCCGTATGAAGGCATTGCCGTTTTTGACGGTA
AAAAGATCACCGTCACCGGTACCCTGTGGAATGGCAATAAGATTATTGACGAGCGTCTGATTAACCCGGA
CGGCAGCCTGCTGTTCCGCGTGACCATCAACGGTGTCACGGGTTGGCGTCTGTGCGAGCGCATCCTGGCA
TAATGAACTGCACTTGCTTTGATAATTAATGATAAACAATCTAAAAGCACTCTAATCGTTATCGGAGTGC
TTTTAGATTACTAATCAAATTGCTTCTACTAATTGCCTATCTTCCAGTGATGGAACAGCATTTGTGCATT
GGCTGCAACAATCAGCCTTACTTGTGCCTGTTCTATTTCCGAACCGACCGCTTGTATGAATCCATCAAAA
TTCGTTTTCTCTATGTTGGATTCCTTGTTGCTCATATTGTGATGATAATTTCTACAAATATAGTCATTGG
TAACTATCTATGAAACTGTTTGATACTTTTATAGTTGATTAAACTTGTTCATGGCATTTGCCTTAATATC
ATCCGCTATGTCAATGTAGGGTTTCATAGCTTTGTAGTCGCTGTGTCCCGTCCATTTCATGACCACCTGT
GCCGGGATTCCGAGAGCCAGCGCATTGCAGATGAATGTCCTTCTTCCTGCATGGGTACTGAGCAAAGCGT
ATTTGGGTGTGACTTCATCAATACGTTCATTTCCCTTGTAGTAGGTTTCCCGTACAGGCTCGTTGATTTC
TGCCAGTTCGCCCAGCTCTTTCAGGTAATCGTTCATCTTCTGGTTGCTGATGACGGGCAGAGCCATGTAA
TTCTCGAAATGGATGTCCTTGTATTTGTCCAGTATGGCTTTGCTGTATTTGTTCAGTTCAATCGTCAGGC
TGTCGGCAGTCTTGACTGTGGTTATTTCGATGTGGTCGGACTTCACATCGCTTCTTTTCAGATTGCGAAC
ATCCGAATACCGCAAACTCGTAAAGCAGCAGAACAGGAAAACATCACGCACACGTTCCAGGTATTGCTTA
TCCTTGGGTATCTGGTAGTCTTTCAGCTTGTTCAGTTCATCCCAAGTCAGGAAGATTACTTTTTTCGAGG
TGGTTTTCAGTTTCGGTTTGAACGTATCGTATGCAATGTTCTGATGATGTCCTTTCTTGAAGCTCCAGCG
CAGGAACCATTTGAGGAATCCCATTTGCTTGCCGATGGTGCTGTTTCTCATATCCTTGGTGTCACGCAGG
AAGTTGACGTATTCGTTCAATCCAAACTCGTTGAAATAGTTGAACGTTGCATCCTCCTTGAACTCTTTGA
GGTGGTTCCTCACTGCTGCAAATTTTTCATAGGTGGATGCCGTCCAGTTATTCTGGTTACCGCACTCTTT
TACAAACTCATCGAACACCTCCCAAAAGCTGACAGGGGCTTCTTCCGGCTGTTCTTCGCTGGTGTCTTTC
ATTCTCATGTTGAAAGCTTCCTTCAACTGTTGGGTCGTTGGCATGACCTCCTGCACCTCAAATTCCTTGA
AAATATTCTGGATTTCGGCATAGTATTTCAGCAAGTCCGTATTGATTTCGGCTGCACTTTGCTTTAGCTT
GTTGGTACATCCGCTCTTTACCCGCTGCTTATCTGCATCCCATTTGGCTACGTCAATCCGGTAGCCCGTT
GTAAACTCGATGCGTTGGCTGGCAAAGATGACACGCATACGGATGGGTACGTTCTCTACGATTGGCACAC
CGTTCTTTTTCCGGCTCTCCAATGCAAAAATGATGTTGCGCTTGATATTCATAATTGGGTGCGTTTGAAA
TTCTACACCCAAATATACACCCAATTATTGAGATAGCAAAAGACATTTAGAAACATTTACTTTTACTCTA
TATTGTAATTTACACTTGATTATCAGTCGTTTGCAGTCTTATGATATTCTGTGAAAGTATAAGTTCGAGA
GCCTGTCTCTCCGCAAAAAACGCTGAAAATCAGCAGATTGCAAAACAAACACCCTGTTTTACACCCAAGA
ATGTAAAGTCGGCTGTTTTTGTTTTATTTAAGATAATACAACCACTACATAATAAAAGAGTAGCGATATT
AAAAGAATCCGATGAGAAAAGACTAATATTTATCTATCCATTCAGTTTGATTTTTCAGGACTTTACATCG
TCCTGAAAGTATTTGTTGGTACCGGTACCGAGGACGCGTAAACATTTACAGTTGCATGTGGCCTATTGTT
TTTAGCCGTTAAATATTTTATAACTATTAAATAGCGATACAAATTGTTCGAAACTAATATTGTTTATATC
ATATATTCTCGCATGTTTTAAAGCTTTATTAAATTGATTTTTTGTAAACAGTTTTTCGTACTCTTTGTTA
ACCCATTTCATTACAAAAGTTTCATATTTTTTTCTCTCTTTAAATGCCATTTTTGCTGGCTTTCTTTTTA
ATACAATTAATGTGCTATCCACTTTAGGTTTTGGATGGAAATAATACCTAGGAATTTTTGCTAATATAGA
AATATCTACCTCTGCCATTAACAGCAATGCTAGTGATCTGTTTGTATCTAATAACATTTTAGCAAAACCA
TATTCCACTATTAAATAACTTATTGTGGCTGAACTTTCAAAAACAATTTTTCGAATTATATTTGTGCTTA
TGTTGTAAGGTATGCTGCCAAATATTTTATATGGATTGTGGCTAGGAAATGTAAATTTCAGTATATCATC
ATTTACTATTTGATAGTTAGGATAATTTAAGAGCTTATTACGAGTTACCTCACATAATTTAGAATCAATT
TCTATCGCCGTTACAAAATTACATCTCTTTACCAATCCAGCAGTAAAATGACCTTTCCCTGCACCTATTT
CAAAGATGTTATCTTTTTCATCTAAACTTATGCAATTCATTATTTTTTCTATGTGATATTTTGAAGTAAT
AAAATTTTGACTATCTTTTATATTTACTTTGTTCATTATAACCTCTCCTTAATTTATTGCATCTCTTTTC
GAATATTTATGTTTTTTGAGAAAAGAACGTACTCATGGTTCATCCCGATATGCGTATCGGTCTGTATATC
AGCAACTTTCTATGTGTTTCAACTACAATAGTCATCTATTCTCATCTTTCTGAGTCCACCCCCTGCAAAG
CCCCTCTTTACGACATAAAAATTCGGTCGGAAAAGGTATGCAAAAGATGTTTCTCTCTTTAAGAGAAACT
CTTCGGGATGCAAAAATATGAAAATAACTCCAATTCACCAAATTATATAGCGACTTTTTTACAAAATGCT
AAAATTTGTTGATTTCCGTCAAGCAATTGTTGAGCAAAAATGTCTTTTACGATAAAATGATACCTCAATA
TCAACTGTTTAGCAAAACGATATTTCTCTTAAAGAGAGAAACACCTTTTTGTTCACCAATCCCCGACTTT
TAATCCCGCGGCCATGATTGAAAAAGGAAGAGTATGAGTATTCAACATTTCCGTGTCGCCCTTATTCCCT
TTTTTGCGGCATTTTGCCTTCCTGTTTTTGCTCACCCAGAAACGCTGGTGAAAGTAAAAGATGCTGAAGA
TCAGTTGGGTGCACGAGTGGGTTACATCGAACTGGATCTCAACAGCGGTAAGATCCTTGAGAGTTTTCGC
CCCGAAGAACGTTTTCCAATGATGAGCACTTTTAAAGTTCTGCTATGTGGCGCGGTATTATCCCGTATTG
ACGCCGGGCAAGAGCAACTCGGTCGCCGCATACACTATTCTCAGAATGACTTGGTTGAGTACTCACCAGT
CACAGAAAAGCATCTTACGGATGGCATGACAGTAAGAGAATTATGCAGTGCTGCCATAACCATGAGTGAT
AACACTGCGGCCAACTTACTTCTGACAACGATCGGAGGACCGAAGGAGCTAACCGCTTTTTTGCACAACA
TGGGGGATCATGTAACTCGCCTTGATCGTTGGGAACCGGAGCTGAATGAAGCCATACCAAACGACGAGCG
TGACACCACGATGCCTGTAGCAATGGCAACAACGTTGCGCAAACTATTAACTGGCGAACTACTTACTCTA
GCTTCCCGGCAACAATTAATAGACTGGATGGAGGCGGATAAAGTTGCAGGACCACTTCTGCGCTCGGCCC
TTCCGGCTGGCTGGTTTATTGCTGATAAATCTGGAGCCGGTGAGCGTGGGTCTCGCGGTATCATTGCAGC
ACTGGGGCCAGATGGTAAGCCCTCCCGTATCGTAGTTATCTACACGACGGGGAGTCAGGCAACTATGGAT
GAACGAAATAGACAGATCGCTGAGATAGGTGCCTCACTGATTAAGCATTGGTAACTGTCAGACCAAGTTT
ACTCATAACGCGTCAATTCGAGGGGGATCAATTCCGTGATAGGTGGGCTGCCCTTCCTGGTTGGCTTGGT
TTCATCAGCCATCCGCTTGCCCTCATCTGTTACGCCGGCGGTAGCCGGCCAGCCTCGCAGAGCAGGATTC
CCGTTGAGCACCGCCAGGTGCGAATAAGGGACAGTGAAGAAGGAACACCCGCTCGCGGGTGGGCCTACTT
CACCTATCCTGCCCGGCTGACGCCGTTGGATACACCAAGGAAAGTCTACACGAACCCTTTGGCAAAATCC
TGTATATCGTGCGAAAAAGGATGGATATACCGAAAAAATCGCTATAATGACCCCGAAGCAGGGTTATGCA
GCGGAAAACGGAATTGATCCGGCCACGATGCGTCCGGCGTAGAGGATCTGAAGATCAGCAGTTCAACCTG
TTGATAGTACGTACTAAGCTCTCATGTTTCACGTACTAAGCTCTCATGTTTAACGTACTAAGCTCTCATG
TTTAACGAACTAAACCCTCATGGCTAACGTACTAAGCTCTCATGGCTAACGTACTAAGCTCTCATGTTTC
ACGTACTAAGCTCTCATGTTTGAACAATAAAATTAATATAAATCAGCAACTTAAATAGCCTCTAAGGTTT
TAAGTTTTATAAGAAAAAAAAGAATATATAAGGCTTTTAAAGCTTTTAAGGTTTAACGGTTGTGGACAAC
AAGCCAGGGATGTAACGCACTGAGAAGCCCTTAGAGCCTCTCAAAGCAATTTTGAGTGACACAGGAACAC
TTAACGGCTGACATGGGAATTCCCCTCCACCGCGGTGG
