>Addgene plasmid #68881 | pMM575 | addgene partial sequence | sequence record 125475 | pGP704-R 5'-aacaagccagggatgtaacg-3'
TTTGAGTGACACAGGAACACTTAACGGCTGACATGGGAATTCCCCTCCACCGCGGTGGGGAGTGAGCTTC
TCGGATTTTATTTGTATTTTTGCCATGCCTGATGAGGTTTTGTTTGATTATTTTTTTGCAACACTAAGTT
AAGTGAATCCTCTGACATGGCAAAATCCTGAGCAACTTTTTGTTGCTCAGGTACTTAAAAAAAATATTTT
ATAATAGTGTTGCGGAATTAAGGTAAAAGAATAAAATGGTTTTTACTCTGGAAGATTTTGTTGGCGATTG
GCGTCAGACCGCGGGTTATAATTTGGATCAAGTCCTGGAACAGGGTGGCGTAAGCTCTCTGTTCCAGAAC
CTGGGTGTGAGCGTGACGCCGATTCAGCGCATCGTTCTGTCCGGCGAGAACGGTCTGAAAATTGATATTC
ATGTGATCATCCCGTACGAAGGCCTGAGCGGTGACCAAATGGGTCAAATCGAGAAAATCTTTAAAGTCGT
CTACCCAGTTGACGATCACCACTTCAAGGTTATCTTGCATTACGGTACGCTGGTGATTGATGGTGTGACC
CCGAATATGATTGACTATTTCGGCCGTCCGTATGAAGGCATTGCCGTTTTTGACGGTAAAAAGATCACCG
TCACCGGTACCCTGTGGAATGGCAATAAGATTATTGACGAGCGTCTGATTAACCCGGACGGCAGCCTGCT
GTTCCGCGTGACCATCAACGGTGTCACGGGTTGGCGTCTGTGCGAGCGCATCCTGGCATAATGAACTGCA
CTTGCTTTGATAATTAATGATAAACAATCTAAAAGCACTCTAATCGTTATCGGAGTGCTTTTAGATTACT
AATCAAATTGCTTCTACTAATTGCCTATCTTCCAGTGATGGAACAGCATTTGTGCATTGGCTGCAACAAT
CAGC
