>Addgene plasmid #68881 | pMM575 | addgene partial sequence | sequence record 125478 | hhvEBNA1-R 5'-TGGAATAGCAAGGGCAGTTC-3'
GACACCGTTGATGGTCACGCGGAACAGCAGGCTGCCGTCCGGGTTAATCAGACGCTCGTCAATAATCTTA
TTGCCATTCCACAGGGTACCGGTGACGGTGATCTTTTTACCGTCAAAAACGGCAATGCCTTCATACGGAC
GGCCGAAATAGTCAATCATATTCGGGGTCACACCATCAATCACCAGCGTACCGTAATGCAAGATAACCTT
GAAGTGGTGATCGTCAACTGGGTAGACGACTTTAAAGATTTTCTCGATTTGACCCATTTGGTCACCGCTC
AGGCCTTCGTACGGGATGATCACATGAATATCAATTTTCAGACCGTTCTCGCCGGACAGAACGATGCGCT
GAATCGGCGTCACGCTCACACCCAGGTTCTGGAACAGAGAGCTTACGCCACCCTGTTCCAGGACTTGATC
CAAATTATAACCCGCGGTCTGACGCCAATCGCCAACAAAATCTTCCAGAGTAAAAACCATTTTATTCTTT
TACCTTAATTCCGCAACACTATTATAAAATATTTTTTTTAAGTACCTGAGCAACAAAAAGTTGCTCAGGA
TTTTGCCATGTCAGAGGATTCACTTAACTTAGTGTTGCAAAAAAATAATCAAACAAAACCTCATCAGGCA
TGGCAAAAATACAAATAAAATCCGAGAAGCTCACTCCCCACCGCGGTGGAGGGGAATTCCCATGTCAGCC
GTTAAGTGTTCCTGTGTCACTCAAAATTGCTTTGAGAGGCTCTAAGGGCTTCTCAGTGCGTTACATCCCT
GGCTTGTTGTCCACAACCGTTAAACCTTAAAA
